Addgene plasmid #148784: pnEA-NpM-HsNot4_275-376-GB1His6_AG
Purpose: Bacterial Expression of HsNot4_275-376
Depositing lab: Elisa Izaurralde. Depositing organization: Max Planck Institute for Developmental Biology. Publication: A conserved CAF40-binding motif in metazoan NOT4 mediates association with the CCR4-NOT complex. Keskeny C, Raisch T, Sgromo A, Igreja C, Bhandari D, Weichenrieder O, Izaurralde E. Genes Dev. 2019 Feb 1;33(3-4):236-252. doi: 10.1101/gad.320952.118. Epub 2019 Jan 28. PubMed 30692204.
Backbone
  Vector backbone: Unknown
  Vector type: Bacterial Expression
Growth in bacteria
  Bacterial resistance: Ampicillin, 100 μg/mL
  Growth temperature: 37°C
  Growth strain: DH5alpha
  Copy number: Low Copy
Gene/Insert
  Gene/Insert name: HsNot4_275-376
  Species: H. sapiens (human)
  Entrez Gene: CNOT4 (a.k.a. CLONE243, NOT4, NOT4H)
  Cloning method: Unknown
Terms and licenses: Academic/Nonprofit Terms; Industry Terms: Not Available to Industry
Depositor comments: sequence given by variant 4 NCBI: NM_001190848.1 or Uniprot.: isoform 1 O95628-1 Plasmids from this collection were made available to the research community and donated after the lab closed. Please note that the sequence provided by the depositing laboratory may be theoretical/predicted or based on Sanger sequencing results. There may be discrepancies between sequencing results obtained by Addgene and the depositor sequence. If an Addgene verified sequence is not available, please contact before placing your order to request that our lab fully sequence the plasmid.
How to cite: pnEA-NpM-HsNot4_275-376-GB1His6_AG was a gift from Elisa Izaurralde (Addgene plasmid # 148784 ; http://n2t.net/addgene:148784 ; RRID:Addgene_148784)
