[The description below was written by a language model from this plasmid's Addgene catalogue record and pLannotate feature annotations shown in this document.]
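Description:
pnEA-NpM-HsNot4_275-376-GB1His6_AG is a 7,264 nt bacterial expression plasmid for producing a fragment of human CNOT4 (NOT4), residues 275–376, in E. coli. The catalogue lists the backbone as unknown, but the feature table shows a pBR322/pET-like architecture. It has a ColE1/pMB1-type origin accompanied by the bom region and the rop gene, which is consistent with the recorded low copy number. Selection is by a β-lactamase gene conferring ampicillin resistance. Several scattered fragments of the tetracycline resistance gene and its promoter appear to be non-functional remnants of the parental vector.

Expression is driven by a T7 promoter followed by a lac operator and the phage T7 gene 10 ribosome binding site, and ends at a T7 terminator. A plasmid-borne lacI gene supplies repressor, so transcription requires a host providing T7 RNA polymerase and is inducible with IPTG. The open reading frame encodes an N-terminal maltose binding protein lacking its signal sequence (so it stays cytosolic), followed by the CNOT4 fragment and then the GB1 domain of streptococcal protein G, another solubility-enhancing partner. The construct name indicates a C-terminal His6 tag. This tag is not annotated as such, although a short match labelled as a SET1 fragment lies in the corresponding position just before the terminator.

The depositor notes that the insert follows CNOT4 transcript variant 4 (UniProt isoform 1), and that the supplied sequence may be theoretical. The doubly tagged design suits soluble expression and affinity purification of this short NOT4 segment. The associated study concerned a CAF40-binding motif in NOT4 that mediates its association with the CCR4-NOT complex.
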