Features (pLannotate 1.2.2; 21 found; start..end, strand, type, name):
    104..208     +  promoter       AmpR promoter: bla
    209..1069    +  CDS            AmpR: β-lactamase; bla; confers resistance to ampicillin, carbenicillin, and related antibiotics
   1240..1828    +  rep_origin     ori: high-copy-number ColE1/pMB1/pBR322/pUC origin of replication
   2014..2156    -  misc_feature   bom: basis of mobility region from pBR322
   2258..2449    -  CDS            rop: Rop protein, which maintains plasmids at low copy number; rop
   2466..2846    +  CDS            YPB1_ECOLX: Protein predicted: Swiss-Prot protein existence level 4. From Escherichia coli.
   3088..3712    -  CDS            TcR (fragment): tetracycline efflux protein; tet; confers resistance to tetracycline
   3727..3748    -  protein_bind   CAP binding site: CAP binding activates transcription in the presence of cAMP. E. coli catabolite activator protein
   3761..4843    -  CDS            lacI: lac repressor; lacI; The lac repressor binds to the lac operator to inhibit transcription in E. coli. This inhibition can be relieved by adding lactose or isopropyl-β-D-thiogalactopyranoside (IPTG).
   4844..4921    -  promoter       lacI promoter: lacI
   4929..5208    -  CDS            TcR (fragment): tetracycline efflux protein; tet; confers resistance to tetracycline
   5230..5248    +  promoter       T7 promoter: promoter for bacteriophage T7 RNA polymerase
   5249..5273    +  protein_bind   lac operator: The lac repressor binds to the lac operator to inhibit transcription in E. coli. This inhibition can be relieved by adding lactose or isopropyl-β-D-thiogalactopyranoside (IPTG). lac repressor encoded by lacI
   5288..5310    +  RBS            RBS: efficient ribosome binding site from bacteriophage T7 gene 10 (Olins and Rangwala, 1989)
   5321..6417    +  CDS            MBP (fragment): maltose binding protein from E. coli; malE (mutated); This version of the gene does not encode a signal sequence, so MBP will remain in the cytosol.
   6469..6774    +  CDS            CNOT4 (fragment): CNOT4_HUMAN - Also known as NOT4. Experimental evidence at protein level: Swiss-Prot protein existence level 1. Has E3 ubiquitin ligase activity, promoting ubiquitination and degradation of target proteins (PubMed:11823428, PubMed:22159038, PubMed:26575292). Involved in activation of the JAK/STAT pathway (PubMed:11823428, PubMed:22159038). Catalyzes ubiquitination of methylated RBM15 (PubMed:26575292). Plays a role in quality control of translation of mitochondrial outer membrane-localized mRNA (PubMed:29861391). As part of the PINK1-regulated signaling, upon mitochondria damage, ubiquitinates
   6790..6947    +  CDS            GB1 (fragment): B1 domain of Streptococcal protein G effective as a solubilizing fusion partner (Cheng and Patel, 2004)
   6975..6991    +  CDS            SET1 (fragment): solubility-enhancement tag derived from T7 phage gene 10B
   7005..7052    +  terminator     T7 terminator: transcription terminator for bacteriophage T7 RNA polymerase
   7075..7179    -  CDS            TcR (fragment): tetracycline efflux protein; tet; confers resistance to tetracycline
   7227..7255    -  promoter       tet promoter: E. coli promoter for tetracycline efflux protein gene
>Addgene plasmid #148784 | pnEA-NpM-HsNot4_275-376-GB1His6_AG | depositor full sequence | sequence record 291232 | Full Sequence
TTCTTGAAGACGAAAGGGCCTCGTGATACGCCTATTTTTATAGGTTAATGTCATGATAATAATGGTTTCT
TAGACGTCAGGTGGCACTTTTCGGGGAAATGTGCGCGGAACCCCTATTTGTTTATTTTTCTAAATACATT
CAAATATGTATCCGCTCATGAGACAATAACCCTGATAAATGCTTCAATAATATTGAAAAAGGAAGAGTAT
GAGTATTCAACATTTCCGTGTCGCCCTTATTCCCTTTTTTGCGGCATTTTGCCTTCCTGTTTTTGCTCAC
CCAGAAACGCTGGTGAAAGTAAAAGATGCTGAAGATCAGTTGGGTGCACGAGTGGGTTACATCGAACTGG
ATCTCAACAGCGGTAAGATCCTTGAGAGTTTTCGCCCCGAAGAACGTTTTCCAATGATGAGCACTTTTAA
AGTTCTGCTATGTGGCGCGGTATTATCCCGTGTTGACGCCGGGCAAGAGCAACTCGGTCGCCGCATACAC
TATTCTCAGAATGACTTGGTTGAGTACTCACCAGTCACAGAAAAGCATCTTACGGATGGCATGACAGTAA
GAGAATTATGCAGTGCTGCCATAACCATGAGTGATAACACTGCGGCCAACTTACTTCTGACAACGATCGG
AGGACCGAAGGAGCTAACCGCTTTTTTGCACAACATGGGGGATCATGTAACTCGCCTTGATCGTTGGGAA
CCGGAGCTGAATGAAGCCATACCAAACGACGAGCGTGACACCACGATGCCTGCAGCAATGGCAACAACGT
TGCGCAAACTATTAACTGGCGAACTACTTACTCTAGCTTCCCGGCAACAATTAATAGACTGGATGGAGGC
GGATAAAGTTGCAGGACCACTTCTGCGCTCGGCCCTTCCGGCTGGCTGGTTTATTGCTGATAAATCTGGA
GCCGGTGAGCGTGGGTCTCGCGGTATCATTGCAGCACTGGGGCCAGATGGTAAGCCCTCCCGTATCGTAG
TTATCTACACGACGGGGAGTCAGGCAACTATGGATGAACGAAATAGACAGATCGCTGAGATAGGTGCCTC
ACTGATTAAGCATTGGTAACTGTCAGACCAAGTTTACTCATATATACTTTAGATTGATTTAAAACTTCAT
TTTTAATTTAAAAGGATCTAGGTGAAGATCCTTTTTGATAATCTCATGACCAAAATCCCTTAACGTGAGT
TTTCGTTCCACTGAGCGTCAGACCCCGTAGAAAAGATCAAAGGATCTTCTTGAGATCCTTTTTTTCTGCG
CGTAATCTGCTGCTTGCAAACAAAAAAACCACCGCTACCAGCGGTGGTTTGTTTGCCGGATCAAGAGCTA
CCAACTCTTTTTCCGAAGGTAACTGGCTTCAGCAGAGCGCAGATACCAAATACTGTCCTTCTAGTGTAGC
CGTAGTTAGGCCACCACTTCAAGAACTCTGTAGCACCGCCTACATACCTCGCTCTGCTAATCCTGTTACC
AGTGGCTGCTGCCAGTGGCGATAAGTCGTGTCTTACCGGGTTGGACTCAAGACGATAGTTACCGGATAAG
GCGCAGCGGTCGGGCTGAACGGGGGGTTCGTGCACACAGCCCAGCTTGGAGCGAACGACCTACACCGAAC
TGAGATACCTACAGCGTGAGCTATGAGAAAGCGCCACGCTTCCCGAAGGGAGAAAGGCGGACAGGTATCC
GGTAAGCGGCAGGGTCGGAACAGGAGAGCGCACGAGGGAGCTTCCAGGGGGAAACGCCTGGTATCTTTAT
AGTCCTGTCGGGTTTCGCCACCTCTGACTTGAGCGTCGATTTTTGTGATGCTCGTCAGGGGGGCGGAGCC
TATGGAAAAACGCCAGCAACGCGGCCTTTTTACGGTTCCTGGCCTTTTGCTGGCCTTTTGCTCACATGTT
CTTTCCTGCGTTATCCCCTGATTCTGTGGATAACCGTATTACCGCCTTTGAGTGAGCTGATACCGCTCGC
CGCAGCCGAACGACCGAGCGCAGCGAGTCAGTGAGCGAGGAAGCGGAAGAGCGCCTGATGCGGTATTTTC
TCCTTACGCATCTGTGCGGTATTTCACACCGCATATATGGTGCACTCTCAGTACAATCTGCTCTGATGCC
GCATAGTTAAGCCAGTATACACTCCGCTATCGCTACGTGACTGGGTCATGGCTGCGCCCCGACACCCGCC
AACACCCGCTGACGCGCCCTGACGGGCTTGTCTGCTCCCGGCATCCGCTTACAGACAAGCTGTGACCGTC
TCCGGGAGCTGCATGTGTCAGAGGTTTTCACCGTCATCACCGAAACGCGCGAGGCAGCTGCGGTAAAGCT
CATCAGCGTGGTCGTGAAGCGATTCACAGATGTCTGCCTGTTCATCCGCGTCCAGCTCGTTGAGTTTCTC
CAGAAGCGTTAATGTCTGGCTTCTGATAAAGCGGGCCATGTTAAGGGCGGTTTTTTCCTGTTTGGTCACT
GATGCCTCCGTGTAAGGGGGATTTCTGTTCATGGGGGTAATGATACCGATGAAACGAGAGAGGATGCTCA
CGATACGGGTTACTGATGATGAACATGCCCGGTTACTGGAACGTTGTGAGGGTAAACAACTGGCGGTATG
GATGCGGCGGGACCAGAGAAAAATCACTCAGGGTCAATGCCAGCGCTTCGTTAATACAGATGTAGGTGTT
CCACAGGGTAGCCAGCAGCATCCTGCGATGCAGATCCGGAACATAATGGTGCAGGGCGCTGACTTCCGCG
TTTCCAGACTTTACGAAACACGGAAACCGAAGACCATTCATGTTGTTGCTCAGGTCGCAGACGTTTTGCA
GCAGCAGTCGCTTCACGTTCGCTCGCGTATCGGTGATTCATTCTGCTAACCAGTAAGGCAACCCCGCCAG
CCTAGCCGGGTCCTCAACGACAGGAGCACGATCATGCGCACCCGTGGCCAGGACCCAACGCTGCCCGAGA
TGCGCCGCGTGCGGCTGCTGGAGATGGCGGACGCGATGGATATGTTCTGCCAAGGGTTGGTTTGCGCATT
CACAGTTCTCCGCAAGAATTGATTGGCTCCAATTCTTGGAGTGGTGAATCCGTTAGCGAGGTGCCGCCGG
CTTCCATTCAGGTCGAGGTGGCCCGGCTCCATGCACCGCGACGCAACGCGGGGAGGCAGACAAGGTATAG
GGCGGCGCCTACAATCCATGCCAACCCGTTCCATGTGCTCGCCGAGGCGGCATAAATCGCCGTGACGATC
AGCGGTCCAGTGATCGAAGTTAGGCTGGTAAGAGCCGCGAGCGATCCTTGAAGCTGTCCCTGATGGTCGT
CATCTACCTGCCTGGACAGCATGGCCTGCAACGCGGGCATCCCGATGCCGCCGGAAGCGAGAAGAATCAT
AATGGGGAAGGCCATCCAGCCTCGCGTCGCGAACGCCAGCAAGACGTAGCCCAGCGCGTCGGCCGCCATG
CCGGCGATAATGGCCTGCTTCTCGCCGAAACGTTTGGTGGCGGGACCAGTGACGAAGGCTTGAGCGAGGG
CGTGCAAGATTCCGAATACCGCAAGCGACAGGCCGATCATCGTCGCGCTCCAGCGAAAGCGGTCCTCGCC
GAAAATGACCCAGAGCGCTGCCGGCACCTGTCCTACGAGTTGCATGATAAAGAAGACAGTCATAAGTGCG
GCGACGATAGTCATGCCCCGCGCCCACCGGAAGGAGCTGACTGGGTTGAAGGCTCTCAAGGGCATCGGTC
GAGATCCCGGTGCCTAATGAGTGAGCTAACTTACATTAATTGCGTTGCGCTCACTGCCCGCTTTCCAGTC
GGGAAACCTGTCGTGCCAGCTGCATTAATGAATCGGCCAACGCGCGGGGAGAGGCGGTTTGCGTATTGGG
CGCCAGGGTGGTTTTTCTTTTCACCAGTGAGACGGGCAACAGCTGATTGCCCTTCACCGCCTGGCCCTGA
GAGAGTTGCAGCAAGCGGTCCACGCTGGTTTGCCCCAGCAGGCGAAAATCCTGTTTGATGGTGGTTAACG
GCGGGATATAACATGAGCTGTCTTCGGTATCGTCGTATCCCACTACCGAGATATCCGCACCAACGCGCAG
CCCGGACTCGGTAATGGCGCGCATTGCGCCCAGCGCCATCTGATCGTTGGCAACCAGCATCGCAGTGGGA
ACGATGCCCTCATTCAGCATTTGCATGGTTTGTTGAAAACCGGACATGGCACTCCAGTCGCCTTCCCGTT
CCGCTATCGGCTGAATTTGATTGCGAGTGAGATATTTATGCCAGCCAGCCAGACGCAGACGCGCCGAGAC
AGAACTTAATGGGCCCGCTAACAGCGCGATTTGCTGGTGACCCAATGCGACCAGATGCTCCACGCCCAGT
CGCGTACCGTCTTCATGGGAGAAAATAATACTGTTGATGGGTGTCTGGTCAGAGACATCAAGAAATAACG
CCGGAACATTAGTGCAGGCAGCTTCCACAGCAATGGCATCCTGGTCATCCAGCGGATAGTTAATGATCAG
CCCACTGACGCGTTGCGCGAGAAGATTGTGCACCGCCGCTTTACAGGCTTCGACGCCGCTTCGTTCTACC
ATCGACACCACCACGCTGGCACCCAGTTGATCGGCGCGAGATTTAATCGCCGCGACAATTTGCGACGGCG
CGTGCAGGGCCAGACTGGAGGTGGCAACGCCAATCAGCAACGACTGTTTGCCCGCCAGTTGTTGTGCCAC
GCGGTTGGGAATGTAATTCAGCTCCGCCATCGCCGCTTCCACTTTTTCCCGCGTTTTCGCAGAAACGTGG
CTGGCCTGGTTCACCACGCGGGAAACGGTCTGATAAGAGACACCGGCATACTCTGCGACATCGTATAACG
TTACTGGTTTCACATTCACCACCCTGAATTGACTCTCTTCCGGGCGCTATCATGCCATACCGCGAAAGGT
TTTGCGCCATTCGATGGTGTCCGGGATCTCGACGCTCTCCCTTATGCGACTCCTGCATTAGGAAGCAGCC
CAGTAGTAGGTTGAGGCCGTTGAGCACCGCCGCCGCAAGGAATGGTGCATGCAAGGAGATGGCGCCCAAC
AGTCCCCCGGCCACGGGGCCTGCCACCATACCCACGCCGAAACAAGCGCTCATGAGCCCGAAGTGGCGAG
CCCGATCTTCCCCATCGGTGATGTCGGCGATATAGGCGCCAGCAACCGCACCTGTGGCGCCGGTGATGCC
GGCCACGATGCGTCCGGCGTAGAGGATCGAGATCTCGATCCCGCGAAATTAATACGACTCACTATAGGGG
AATTGTGAGCGGATAACAATTCCCCACTAGTAATAATTTTGTTTAACTTTAAGAAGGAGATATACCATGG
AAACTGAAGAAGGTAAACTGGTAATCTGGATTAACGGCGATAAAGGCTATAACGGTCTCGCTGAAGTCGG
TAAGAAATTCGAGAAAGATACCGGAATTAAAGTCACCGTTGAGCATCCGGATAAACTGGAAGAGAAATTC
CCACAGGTTGCGGCAACTGGCGATGGCCCTGACATTATCTTCTGGGCACACGACCGCTTTGGTGGCTACG
CTCAATCTGGCCTGTTGGCTGAAATCACCCCGGACAAAGCGTTCCAGGACAAGCTGTATCCGTTTACCTG
GGATGCCGTACGTTACAACGGCAAGCTGATTGCTTACCCGATCGCTGTTGAAGCGTTATCGCTGATTTAT
AACAAAGACCTGCTGCCGAACCCGCCAAAAACCTGGGAAGAGATCCCGGCGCTGGATAAAGAACTGAAAG
CGAAAGGTAAGAGCGCCCTGATGTTCAACCTGCAAGAACCGTACTTCACCTGGCCGCTGATTGCTGCTGA
CGGGGGTTATGCGTTCAAGTATGAAAACGGCAAGTACGACATTAAAGACGTGGGCGTGGATAACGCTGGC
GCGAAAGCGGGTCTGACCTTCCTGGTTGACCTGATTAAAAACAAACACATGAATGCAGACACCGATTACT
CCATCGCAGAAGCTGCCTTTAATAAAGGCGAAACAGCGATGACCATCAACGGCCCGTGGGCATGGTCCAA
CATCGACACCAGCAAAGTGAATTATGGTGTAACGGTACTGCCGACCTTCAAGGGTCAACCATCCAAACCG
TTCGTTGGCGTGCTGAGCGCAGGTATTAACGCCGCCAGTCCGAACAAAGAGCTGGCAAAAGAGTTCCTCG
AAAACTATCTGCTGACTGATGAAGGTCTGGAAGCGGTTAATAAAGACAAACCGCTGGGTGCCGTAGCGCT
GAAGTCTTACGAGGAAGAGTTGGCGAAAGATCCACGTATTGCCGCCACGATGGAAAACGCCCAGAAAGGT
GAAATCATGCCGAACATCCCGCAGATGTCCGCTTTCTGGTATGCCGTGCGTACTGCGGTGATCAACGCCG
CCAGCGGTCGTCAGACTGTCGATGAAGCCCTTAAAGACGCGCAGACTGGTACCGGCAGCGGCCTGGAAGT
TCTGTTCCAGGGGCCCCATATGCTCGAGCCCATTGACAAACCTTCAGATTCTCTCAGTATAGGGAACGGT
GATAATTCCCAGCAGATATCTAACAGTGATACGCCTTCACCACCACCTGGTTTGTCAAAATCCAATCCAG
TCATCCCCATCAGTTCATCCAATCACAGTGCACGGTCCCCTTTTGAAGGGGCAGTAACAGAGTCACAGTC
GTTATTCTCAGACAATTTTCGCCATCCCAACCCTATCCCAAGTGGGCTTCCTCCTTTCCCCAGCTCCCCA
CAGACATCCAGTGACTGGCCTACAGCACCAGAACCACAGAGCCTCTTCACATCAGCTAGCGGCATGCAGT
ACAAACTTATCCTGAACGGTAAAACCCTGAAAGGTGAAACCACCACCGAAGCTGTTGACGCTGCTACCGC
GGAAAAAGTTTTCAAACAGTACGCTAACGACAACGGTGTTGACGGTGAATGGACCTACGACGACGCTACC
AAAACCTACACCGTAACGGAAGGTCATCATCACCATCACCACTAAGTTGGCTGCTGCCACCCGCTGAGCA
ATAACTAGCATAACCCCTTGGGGCCTCTAAACGGGTCTTGAGGGGTTTTTTGCTGAAAGGAGGAACTATA
TCCGGATATCCCGCAAGAGGCCCGGCAGTACCGGCATAACCAAGCCTATGCCTACAGCATCCAGGGTGAC
GGTGCCGAGGATGACGATGAGCGCATTGTTAGATTTCATACACGGTGCCTGACTGCGTTAGCAATTTAAC
TGTGATAAACTACCGCATTAAAGCTTATCGATGATAAGCTGTCAAACATGAGAA
